>Addgene plasmid #17647 | Flag-hCRM1 | depositor partial sequence | sequence record 8699 | Author sequence
ATGGACTACAAAGACCATGACGGTGATTATAAAGATCATGACATCGATTACAAGGATGACGATGACAAGC
TTGCGGCCGCGAATTCATCGATAGATCTGATATCGGTACCACCAGCAATTATGACAATGTTAGCAGACCA
TGCAGCTCGTCAGCTGCTTGATTTCAGCCAAAAACTGGATATCAACTTATTAGATAATGTGGTGAATTGC
TTATACCATGGAGAAGGAGCCCAGCAAAGAATGGCTCAAGAAGTACTGACACATTTAAAGGAGCATCCTG
ATGCTTGGACAAGAGTCGACACAATTTTGGAATTTTCTCAGAATATGAATACGAAATACTATGGACTACA
AATTTTGGAAAATGTGATAAAAACAAGGTGGAAGATTCTTCCAAGGAACCAGTGCGAAGGAATAAAAAAA
TACGTTGTTGGCCTCATTATCAAGACGTCATCTGACCCAACTTGTGTAGAGAAAGAAAAGGTGTATATCG
GAAAATTAAATATGATCCTTGTTCAGATACTGAAACAAGAATGGCCCAAACATTGGCCAACTTTTATCAG
TGATATTGTTGGAGCAAGTAGGACCAGCGAAAGTCTCTGTCAAAATAATATGGTGATTCTTAAACTCTTG
AGTGAAGAAGTATTTGATTTCTCTAGTGGACAGATAACCCAAGTCAAATCTAAGCATTTAAAAGACAGCA
TGTGCAATGAATTCTCACAGATATTTCAACTGTGTCAGTTTGTAATGGAAAATTCTCAAAATGCTCCACT
TGTACATGCAACCTTGGAAACATTGCTCAGATTTCTGAACTGGATTCCCCTGGGATATATTTTTGAGACC
AAATTAATCAGCACATTGATTTATAAGTTCCTGAATGTTCCAATGTTTCGAAATGTCTCTCTGAAGTGCC
TCACTGAGATTGCTGGTGTGAGTGTAAGCCAATATGAAGAACAATTTGTAACACTATTTACTCTGACAAT
GATGCAACTAAAGCAGATGCTTCCTTTAAATACCAATATTCGACTTGCGTACTCAAATGGAAAAGATGAT
GAACAGAACTTCATTCAAAATCTCAGTTTGTTTCTCTGCACCTTTCTTAAGGAACATGATCAACTTATAG
AAAAAAGATTAAATCTCAGGGAAACTCTTATGGAGGCCCTTCATTATATGTTGTTGGTATCTGAAGTAGA
AGAAACTGAAATCTTTAAAATTTGTCTTGAATACTGGAATCATTTGGCTGCTGAACTCTATAGAGAGAGT
CCATTCTCTACATCTGCCTCTCCGTTGCTTTCTGGAAGTCAACATTTTGATGTTCCTCCCAGGAGACAGC
TATATTTGCCCATGTTATTCAAGGTCCGTTTATTAATGGTTAGTCGAATGGCTAAACCAGAGGAAGTATT
GGTTGTAGAGAATGATCAAGGAGAAGTTGTGAGAGAATTCATGAAGGATACAGATTCCATAAATTTGTAT
AAGAATATGAGGGAAACATTGGTTTATCTTACTCATCTGGATTATGTAGATACAGAAAGAATAATGACAG
AGAAGCTTCACAATCAAGTGAATGGTACAGAGTGGTCATGGAAAAATTTGAATACATTGTGTTGGGCAAT
AGGCTCCATTAGTGGAGCAATGCATGAAGAGGACGAAAAACGATTTCTTGTTACTGTTATAAAGGATCTA
TTAGGATTATGTGAACAGAAAAGAGGCAAAGATAATAAAGCTATTATTGCATCAAATATCATGTACATAG
TAGGTCAATACCCACGTTTTTTGAGAGCTCACTGGAAATTTCTGAAGACTGTAGTTAACAAGCTGTTCGA
ATTCATGCATGAGACCCATGATGGAGTCCAGGATATGGCTTGTGATACTTTCATTAAAATAGCCCAAAAA
TGCCGCAGGCATTTCGTTCAGGTTCAGGTTGGAGAAGTGATGCCATTTATTGATGAAATTTTGAACAACA
TTAACACTATTATTTGTGATCTTCAGCCTCAACAGGTTCATACGTTTTATGAAGCTGTGGGGTACATGAT
TGGTGCACAAACAGATCAAACAGTACAAGAACACTTGATAGAAAAGTACATGTTACTCCCTAATCAAGTG
TGGGATAGTATAATCCAGCAGGCAACCAAAAATGTGGATATACTGAAAGATCCTGAAACAGTCAAGCAGC
TTGGTAGCATTTTGAAAACAAATGTGAGAGCCTGCAAAGCTGTTGGACACCCCTTTGTAATTCAGCTTGG
AAGAATTTATTTAGATATGCTTAATGTATACAAGTGCCTCAGTGAAAATATTTCTGCAGCTATCCAAGCT
AATGGTGAAATGGTTACAAAGCAACCATTGATTAGAAGTATGCGAACTGTAAAAAGGGAAACTTTAAAGT
TAATATCTGGTTGGGTGAGCCGATCCAATGATCCACAGATGGTCGCTGAAAATTTTGTTCCCCCTCTGTT
GGATGCAGTTCTCATTGATTATCAGAGAAATGTCCCAGCTGCTAGAGAACCAGAAGTGCTTAGTACTATG
GCCATAATTGTCAACAAGTTAGGGGGACATATAACAGCTGAAATACCTCAAATATTTGATGCTGTTTTTG
AATGCACATTGAATATGATAAATAAGGACTTTGAAGAATATCCTGAACATAGAACGAACTTTTTCTTACT
ACTTCAGGCTGTCAATTCTCATTGTTTCCCAGCATTCCTTGCTATTCCACCTACACAGTTTAAACTTGTT
TTGGATTCCATCATTTGGGCTTTCAAACATACTATGAGGAATGTCGCAGATACGGGCTTACAGATACTTT
TTACACTCTTACAAAATGTTGCACAAGAAGAAGCTGCAGCTCAGAGTTTTTATCAAACTTATTTTTGTGA
TATTCTCCAGCATATCTTTTCTGTTGTGACAGACACTTCACATACTGCTGGTTTAACAATGCATGCATCA
ATTCTTGCATATATGTTTAATTTGGTTGAAGAAGGAAAAATAAGTACATCATTAAATCCTGGAAATCCAG
TTAACAACCAAATCTTTCTTCAGGAATATGTGGCTAATCTCCTTAAGTCGGCCTTCCCTCACCTACAAGA
TGCTCAAGTAAAGCTCTTTGTGACAGGGCTTTTCAGCTTAAATCAAGATATTCCTGCTTTCAAGGAACAT
TTAAGAGATTTCCTAGTTCAAATAAAGGAATTTGCAGGTGAAGACACTTCTGATTTGTTTTTGGAAGAGA
GAGAAATAGCCCTACGGCAGGCTGATGAAGAGAAACATAAACGTCAAATGTCTGTCCCTGGCATCTTTAA
TCCACATGAGATTCCAGAAGAAATGTGTGATTAA
