>Addgene plasmid #17647 | Flag-hCRM1 | addgene partial sequence | sequence record 54527 | CMV-F 5'-CGCAAATGGGCGGTAGGCGTG-3'
CTCGTTTAGTGAACCGTCAGAATTAACCATGGACTACAAAGACCATGACGGTGATTATAAAGATCATGAC
ATCGATTACAAGGATGACGATGACAAGCTTGCGGCCGCGAATTCATCGATAGATCTGATATCGGTACCAC
CAGCAATTATGACAATGTTAGCAGACCATGCAGCTCGTCAGCTGCTTGATTTCAGCCAAAAACTGGATAT
CAACTTATTAGATAATGTGGTGAATTGCTTATACCATGGAGAAGGAGCCCAGCAAAGAATGGCTCAAGAA
GTACTGACACATTTAAAGGAGCATCCTGATGCTTGGACAAGAGTCGACACAATTTTGGAATTTTCTCAGA
ATATGAATACGAAATACTATGGACTACAAATTTTGGAAAATGTGATAAAAACAAGGTGGAAGATTCTTCC
AAGGAACCAGTGCGAAGGAATAAAAAAATACGTTGTTGGCCTCATTATCAAGACGTCATCTGACCCAACT
TGTGTAGAGAAAGAAAAGGTGTATATCGGAAAATTAAATATGATCCTTGTTCAGATACTGAAACAAGAAT
GGCCCAAACATTGGCCAACTTTTATCAGTGATATTGTTGGAGCAAGTAGGACCAGCGAAAGTCTCTGTCA
AAATAATATGGTGATTCTTAAACTCTTGAGTGAAGAAGTATTTGATTTCTCTAGTGGACAGATAACCCAA
GTCAAATCTAAGCATTTAAAAGACAGCATGTGCAATGAATTCTCACAGATATTTCAACTGTGTCAGTTTG
TAATGGAAAATTCTCAAAATGCTCCACTTGTACATGCAACCTTGGAAACATTGCTCAGATTTCTGAACTG
GATTCCCCTGG
