[The description below was written by a language model from this plasmid's Addgene catalogue record.]
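Description:
Flag-hCRM1 is a mammalian expression plasmid built on the commercial p3xFLAG-CMV-10 backbone (about 6.4 kb without insert). It carries the human CRM1 coding sequence, the product of the XPO1 gene (also known as exportin 1), as an insert of roughly 3.3 kb. The insert was placed between KpnI and BamHI sites, both of which remain intact, so it can be excised or swapped by restriction digestion. As the backbone name and the CMV forward sequencing primer indicate, expression is driven by the cytomegalovirus immediate-early promoter, which gives strong constitutive transcription in most cultured mammalian cells. The protein is produced with three tandem FLAG epitopes fused to its N terminus, allowing sensitive detection and recovery with anti-FLAG antibodies without needing a CRM1-specific reagent. In bacteria the plasmid is maintained at high copy number under ampicillin selection. The record does not state a mammalian selection marker or provide an annotated feature map, so other backbone elements cannot be confirmed here.

CRM1 is the major nuclear export receptor that, together with Ran-GTP, recognises leucine-rich nuclear export signals on cargo proteins. The associated study concerns control of nucleophosmin by the Ran-Crm1 complex during centrosome duplication. This suggests use of the construct for transient overexpression of tagged CRM1, for following its subcellular localisation by immunofluorescence, and for probing its interactions with partner proteins by anti-FLAG immunoprecipitation and western blotting.
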