Addgene plasmid #17647: Flag-hCRM1
Depositing lab: Xin Wang. Publication: Temporal and spatial control of nucleophosmin by the Ran-Crm1 complex in centrosome duplication. Wang W, Budhu A, Forgues M, Wang XW. Nat Cell Biol. 2005 Aug . 7(8):823-30. 10.1038/ncb1282 PubMed 16041368.
Backbone
  Vector backbone: p3xFLAG CMV-10
  Backbone manufacturer: Sigma
  Backbone size w/o insert (bp): 6400
  Vector type: Mammalian Expression
Growth in bacteria
  Bacterial resistance: Ampicillin, 100 μg/mL
  Growth temperature: 37°C
  Growth strain: DH5alpha
  Copy number: High Copy
Gene/Insert
  Gene/Insert name: CRM1
  Species: H. sapiens (human)
  Insert size (bp): 3300
  Entrez Gene: XPO1 (a.k.a. CRM-1, CRM1, emb, exp1)
  Tag / fusion protein: 3x Flag (N terminal on insert)
  Cloning method: Restriction Enzyme; 5′ cloning site KpnI (not destroyed); 3′ cloning site BamHI (not destroyed)
  Sequencing primers: 5′ CMV-F
Terms and licenses: Academic/Nonprofit Terms; Industry Terms: Not Available to Industry
How to cite: Flag-hCRM1 was a gift from Xin Wang (Addgene plasmid # 17647 ; http://n2t.net/addgene:17647 ; RRID:Addgene_17647)
