LOCUS       Exported 10357 bp ds-DNA circular SYN 12-MAY-2021
DEFINITION  synthetic circular DNA
ACCESSION   .
VERSION     .
KEYWORDS    Flag-hCRM1
SOURCE      synthetic DNA construct
  ORGANISM  synthetic DNA construct
REFERENCE   1 (bases 1 to 10357)
  AUTHORS   Wang W, Budhu A, Forgues M, Wang XW
  TITLE     Temporal and spatial control of nucleophosmin by the Ran-Crm1
            complex in centrosome duplication.
  JOURNAL   Nat Cell Biol. 2005 Aug . 7(8):823-30.
  PUBMED    16041368
REFERENCE   2 (bases 1 to 10357)
  AUTHORS   .
  TITLE     Direct Submission
  JOURNAL   Exported May 12, 2021 from SnapGene Server 1.1.58
            http://www.snapgene.com
FEATURES             Location/Qualifiers
     source          1..10357
                     /organism="synthetic DNA construct"
                     /mol_type="other DNA"
     primer_bind     51..73
                     /label=M13/pUC Forward
                     /note="In lacZ gene"
     primer_bind     65..82
                     /label=M13 Forward
                     /note="In lacZ gene. Also called M13-F20 or M13 (-21)
                     Forward"
     primer_bind     66..82
                     /label=M13 fwd
                     /note="common sequencing primer, one of multiple similar
                     variants"
     enhancer        243..622
                     /label=CMV enhancer
                     /note="human cytomegalovirus immediate early enhancer"
     promoter        623..826
                     /label=CMV promoter
                     /note="human cytomegalovirus (CMV) immediate early
                     promoter"
     primer_bind     777..797
                     /label=CMV-F
                     /note="Human CMV immediate early promoter, forward primer"
     CDS             856..921
                     /codon_start=1
                     /product="three tandem FLAG(R) epitope tags, followed by an
                     enterokinase cleavage site"
                     /label=3xFLAG
                     /translation="DYKDHDGDYKDHDIDYKDDDDK"
     polyA_signal    5041..5663
                     /label=hGH poly(A) signal
                     /note="human growth hormone polyadenylation signal"
     primer_bind     complement(5240..5259)
                     /label=hGH-PA-R
                     /note="Human growth hormone terminator, reverse primer"
     primer_bind     complement(5687..5707)
                     /label=pBABE 3'
                     /note="SV40 enhancer, reverse primer for pBABE vectors"
     promoter        5705..6002
                     /label=SV40 promoter
                     /note="SV40 enhancer and early promoter"
     primer_bind     5934..5953
                     /label=SV40pro-F
                     /note="SV40 promoter/origin, forward primer"
     CDS             6056..6850
                     /codon_start=1
                     /gene="aph(3')-II (or nptII)"
                     /product="aminoglycoside phosphotransferase from Tn5"
                     /label=NeoR/KanR
                     /note="confers resistance to neomycin, kanamycin, and G418
                     (Geneticin(R))"
                     /translation="MIEQDGLHAGSPAAWVERLFGYDWAQQTIGCSDAAVFRLSAQGRP
                     VLFVKTDLSGALNELQDEAARLSWLATTGVPCAAVLDVVTEAGRDWLLLGEVPGQDLLS
                     SHLAPAEKVSIMADAMRRLHTLDPATCPFDHQAKHRIERARTRMEAGLVDQDDLDEEHQ
                     GLAPAELFARLKARMPDGEDLVVTHGDACLPNIMVENGRFSGFIDCGRLGVADRYQDIA
                     LATRDIAEELGGEWADRFLVLYGIAAPDSQRIAFYRLLDEFF"
     primer_bind     complement(6110..6129)
                     /label=Neo-R
                     /note="Neomycin resistance gene, reverse primer"
     primer_bind     6720..6739
                     /label=Neo-F
                     /note="Neomycin resistance gene, forward primer"
     polyA_signal    7502..7636
                     /label=SV40 poly(A) signal
                     /note="SV40 polyadenylation signal"
     primer_bind     complement(7539..7558)
                     /label=SV40pA-R
                     /note="SV40 polyA, reverse primer"
     primer_bind     7593..7612
                     /label=EBV-rev
                     /note="SV40 polyA terminator, reverse primer"
     primer_bind     complement(7641..7660)
                     /label=T7
                     /note="T7 promoter, forward primer"
     promoter        complement(7642..7660)
                     /label=T7 promoter
                     /note="promoter for bacteriophage T7 RNA polymerase"
     primer_bind     complement(7674..7690)
                     /label=M13 rev
                     /note="common sequencing primer, one of multiple similar
                     variants"
     primer_bind     complement(7674..7690)
                     /label=M13 Reverse
                     /note="In lacZ gene. Also called M13-rev"
     primer_bind     complement(7687..7709)
                     /label=M13/pUC Reverse
                     /note="In lacZ gene"
     protein_bind    7698..7714
                     /label=lac operator
                     /bound_moiety="lac repressor encoded by lacI"
                     /note="The lac repressor binds to the lac operator to
                     inhibit transcription in E. coli. This inhibition can be
                     relieved by adding lactose or
                     isopropyl-beta-D-thiogalactopyranoside (IPTG)."
     promoter        complement(7722..7752)
                     /label=lac promoter
                     /note="promoter for the E. coli lac operon"
     protein_bind    7767..7788
                     /label=CAP binding site
                     /bound_moiety="E. coli catabolite activator protein"
                     /note="CAP binding activates transcription in the presence
                     of cAMP."
     primer_bind     complement(7905..7922)
                     /label=L4440
                     /note="L4440 vector, forward primer"
     rep_origin      complement(8076..8664)
                     /direction=LEFT
                     /label=ori
                     /note="high-copy-number ColE1/pMB1/pBR322/pUC origin of
                     replication"
     primer_bind     complement(8156..8175)
                     /label=pBR322ori-F
                     /note="pBR322 origin, forward primer"
     CDS             complement(8835..9695)
                     /codon_start=1
                     /gene="bla"
                     /product="beta-lactamase"
                     /label=AmpR
                     /note="confers resistance to ampicillin, carbenicillin, and
                     related antibiotics"
                     /translation="MSIQHFRVALIPFFAAFCLPVFAHPETLVKVKDAEDQLGARVGYI
                     ELDLNSGKILESFRPEERFPMMSTFKVLLCGAVLSRIDAGQEQLGRRIHYSQNDLVEYS
                     PVTEKHLTDGMTVRELCSAAITMSDNTAANLLLTTIGGPKELTAFLHNMGDHVTRLDRW
                     EPELNEAIPNDERDTTMPVAMATTLRKLLTGELLTLASRQQLIDWMEADKVAGPLLRSA
                     LPAGWFIADKSGAGERGSRGIIAALGPDGKPSRIVVIYTTGSQATMDERNRQIAEIGAS
                     LIKHW"
     primer_bind     9458..9477
                     /label=Amp-R
                     /note="Ampicillin resistance gene, reverse primer"
     promoter        complement(9696..9800)
                     /gene="bla"
                     /label=AmpR promoter
     rep_origin      9827..10282
                     /direction=RIGHT
                     /label=f1 ori
                     /note="f1 bacteriophage origin of replication; arrow
                     indicates direction of (+) strand synthesis"
     primer_bind     complement(9914..9933)
                     /label=F1ori-R
                     /note="F1 origin, reverse primer"
     primer_bind     10124..10145
                     /label=F1ori-F
                     /note="F1 origin, forward primer"
ORIGIN
        1 gaaaggggga tgtgctgcaa ggcgattaag ttgggtaacg ccagggtttt cccagtcacg
       61 acgttgtaaa acgacggcca gtgccaagct gatctataca ttgaatcaat attggcaatt
      121 agccatatta gtcattggtt atatagcata aatcaatatt ggctattggc cattgcatac
      181 gttgtatcta tatcataata tgtacattta tattggctca tgtccaatat gaccgccatg
      241 ttgacattga ttattgacta gttattaata gtaatcaatt acggggtcat tagttcatag
      301 cccatatatg gagttccgcg ttacataact tacggtaaat ggcccgcctg gctgaccgcc
      361 caacgacccc cgcccattga cgtcaataat gacgtatgtt cccatagtaa cgccaatagg
      421 gactttccat tgacgtcaat gggtggagta tttacggtaa actgcccact tggcagtaca
      481 tcaagtgtat catatgccaa gtccgccccc tattgacgtc aatgacggta aatggcccgc
      541 ctggcattat gcccagtaca tgaccttacg ggactttcct acttggcagt acatctacgt
      601 attagtcatc gctattacca tggtgatgcg gttttggcag tacaccaatg ggcgtggata
      661 gcggtttgac tcacggggat ttccaagtct ccaccccatt gacgtcaatg ggagtttgtt
      721 ttggcaccaa aatcaacggg actttccaaa atgtcgtaat aaccccgccc cgttgacgca
      781 aatgggcggt aggcgtgtac ggtgggaggt ctatataagc agagctcgtt tagtgaaccg
      841 tcagaattaa ccatggacta caaagaccat gacggtgatt ataaagatca tgacatcgat
      901 tacaaggatg acgatgacaa gcttgcggcc gcgaattcat cgatagatct gatatcggta
      961 ccaccagcaa ttatgacaat gttagcagac catgcagctc gtcagctgct tgatttcagc
     1021 caaaaactgg atatcaactt attagataat gtggtgaatt gcttatacca tggagaagga
     1081 gcccagcaaa gaatggctca agaagtactg acacatttaa aggagcatcc tgatgcttgg
     1141 acaagagtcg acacaatttt ggaattttct cagaatatga atacgaaata ctatggacta
     1201 caaattttgg aaaatgtgat aaaaacaagg tggaagattc ttccaaggaa ccagtgcgaa
     1261 ggaataaaaa aatacgttgt tggcctcatt atcaagacgt catctgaccc aacttgtgta
     1321 gagaaagaaa aggtgtatat cggaaaatta aatatgatcc ttgttcagat actgaaacaa
     1381 gaatggccca aacattggcc aacttttatc agtgatattg ttggagcaag taggaccagc
     1441 gaaagtctct gtcaaaataa tatggtgatt cttaaactct tgagtgaaga agtatttgat
     1501 ttctctagtg gacagataac ccaagtcaaa tctaagcatt taaaagacag catgtgcaat
     1561 gaattctcac agatatttca actgtgtcag tttgtaatgg aaaattctca aaatgctcca
     1621 cttgtacatg caaccttgga aacattgctc agatttctga actggattcc cctgggatat
     1681 atttttggga ccaaattaat cagcacattg atttataagt tcctgaatgt tccaatgttt
     1741 cgaaatgtct ctctgaagtg cctcactgag attgctggtg tgagtgtaag ccaatatgaa
     1801 gaacaatttg taacactatt tactctgaca atgatgcaac taaagcagat gcttccttta
     1861 aataccaata ttcgacttgc gtactcaaat gggaaagatg atgaacagaa cttcattcaa
     1921 aatctcagtt tgtttctctg cacctttctt aaggaacatg atcaacttat agaaaaaaga
     1981 ttaaatctca gggaaactct tatggaggcc cttcattata tgttgttggt atctgaagta
     2041 gaagaaactg aaatctttaa aatttgtctt gaatactgga atcatttggc tgctgaactc
     2101 tatagagaga gtccattctc tacatctgcc tctccgttgc tttctggaag tcaacatttt
     2161 gatgttcctc ccaggagaca gctatatttg cccatgttat tcaaggtccg tttattaatg
     2221 gttagtcgaa tggctaaacc agaggaagta ttggttgtag agaatgatca aggagaagtt
     2281 gtgagagaat tcatgaagga tacagattcc ataaatttgt ataagaatat gagggaaaca
     2341 ttggtttatc ttactcatct ggattatgta gatacagaaa gaataatgac agagaagctt
     2401 cacaatcaag tgaatggtac agagtggtca tggaaaaatt tgaatacatt gtgttgggca
     2461 ataggctcca ttagtggagc aatgcatgaa gaggacgaaa aacgatttct tgttactgtt
     2521 ataaaggatc tattaggatt atgtgaacag aaaagaggca aagataataa agctattatt
     2581 gcatcaaata tcatgtacat agtaggtcaa tacccacgtt ttttgagagc tcactggaaa
     2641 tttctgaaga ctgtagttaa caagctgttc gaattcatgc atgagaccca tgatggagtc
     2701 caggatatgg cttgtgatac tttcattaaa atagcccaaa aatgccgcag gcatttcgtt
     2761 caggttcagg ttggagaagt gatgccattt attgatgaaa ttttgaacaa cattaacact
     2821 attatttgtg atcttcagcc tcaacaggtt catacgtttt atgaagctgt ggggtacatg
     2881 attggtgcac aaacagatca aacagtacaa gaacacttga tagaaaagta catgttactc
     2941 cctaatcaag tgtgggatag tataatccag caggcaacca aaaatgtgga tatactgaaa
     3001 gatcctgaaa cagtcaagca gcttggtagc attttgaaaa caaatgtgag agcctgcaaa
     3061 gctgttggac acccctttgt aattcagctt ggaagaattt atttagatat gcttaatgta
     3121 tacaagtgcc tcagtgaaaa tatttctgca gctatccaag ctaatggtga aatggttaca
     3181 aagcaaccat tgattagaag tatgcgaact gtaaaaaggg aaactttaaa gttaatatct
     3241 ggttgggtga gccgatccaa tgatccacag atggtcgctg aaaattttgt tccccctctg
     3301 ttggatgcag ttctcattga ttatcagaga aatgtcccag ctgctagaga accagaagtg
     3361 cttagtacta tggccataat tgtcaacaag ttagggggac atataacagc tgaaatacct
     3421 caaatatttg atgctgtttt tgaatgcaca ttgaatatga taaataagga ctttgaagaa
     3481 tatcctgaac atagaacgaa ctttttctta ctacttcagg ctgtcaattc tcattgtttc
     3541 ccagcattcc ttgctattcc acctacacag tttaaacttg ttttggattc catcatttgg
     3601 gctttcaaac atactatgag gaatgtcgca gatacgggct tacagatact ttttacactc
     3661 ttacaaaatg ttgcacaaga agaagctgca gctcagagtt tttatcaaac ttatttttgt
     3721 gatattctcc agcatatctt ttctgttgtg acagacactt cacatactgc tggtttaaca
     3781 atgcatgcat caattcttgc atatatgttt aatttggttg aagaaggaaa aataagtaca
     3841 tcattaaatc ctggaaatcc agttaacaac caaatctttc ttcaggaata tgtggctaat
     3901 ctccttaagt cggccttccc tcacctacaa gatgctcaag taaagctctt tgtgacaggg
     3961 cttttcagct taaatcaaga tattcctgct ttcaaggaac atttaagaga tttcctagtt
     4021 caaataaagg aatttgcagg tgaagacact tctgatttgt ttttggaaga gagagaaata
     4081 gccctacggc aggctgatga agagaaacat aaacgtcaaa tgtctgtccc tggcatcttt
     4141 aatccacatg agattccaga agaaatgtgt gattaaaatc caaattcatg ctgttttttt
     4201 tctctgcaac tcgttagcag aggaaaacag catgtgggta tttgtcggcc aaaatgatgc
     4261 caatttgtaa attaaaatgt cacctagtgg ccctttttct tatgtgtttt tttgtataag
     4321 aaattttctg tgaaatatcc ttccattgtt taagcttttg ttttggtcat ctttatttag
     4381 tttgcatgaa gttgaaaatt aaggcatttt taaaaatttt acttcatgcc catttttgtg
     4441 gctgggctgg ggggaggagg caaattcgat ttgaacatat acttgtaatt ctaatgcaaa
     4501 attatacaat ttttcctgta aacaatacca atttttaatt agggagcatt ttccttctag
     4561 tctatttcag cctagaagaa aagataatga gtaaaacaaa ttgcgttgtt taaaggatta
     4621 tagtgctgca ttgtctgaag ttagcacctc ttggactgaa tcgtttgtct agactacatg
     4681 tattacaaag tctctttggc aagattgcag caagatcatg tgcatatcat cccattgtaa
     4741 agcgacttca aaaatatggg aacacagtta gttattttta cacagttctt tttgtttttg
     4801 tgtgtgtgtg ctgtcgcttg tcgacaacag ctttttgttt tcctcaatga ggagtgttgc
     4861 tcatttgtga gccttcatta actcgaagtg aaatggttaa aaatatttat cctgttagaa
     4921 taggctgcat ctttttaaca actcattaaa aaacaaaaca actctggctt ttgagatgac
     4981 ttatactaat ttacattgtt taccaagctg tagtgcttta agaacactac gggggatccc
     5041 gggtggcatc cctgtgaccc ctccccagtg cctctcctgg ccctggaagt tgccactcca
     5101 gtgcccacca gccttgtcct aataaaatta agttgcatca ttttgtctga ctaggtgtcc
     5161 ttctataata ttatggggtg gaggggggtg gtatggagca aggggcaagt tgggaagaca
     5221 acctgtaggg cctgcggggt ctattgggaa ccaagctgga gtgcagtggc acaatcttgg
     5281 ctcactgcaa tctccgcctc ctgggttcaa gcgattctcc tgcctcagcc tcccgagttg
     5341 ttgggattcc aggcatgcat gaccaggctc agctaatttt tgtttttttg gtagagacgg
     5401 ggtttcacca tattggccag gctggtctcc aactcctaat ctcaggtgat ctacccacct
     5461 tggcctccca aattgctggg attacaggcg tgaaccactg ctcccttccc tgtccttctg
     5521 attttaaaat aactatacca gcaggaggac gtccagacac agcataggct acctggccat
     5581 gcccaaccgg tgggacattt gagttgcttg cttggcactg tcctctcatg cgttgggtcc
     5641 actcagtaga tgcctgttga attgggtacg cggccagctt ggctgtggaa tgtgtgtcag
     5701 ttagggtgtg gaaagtcccc aggctcccca gcaggcagaa gtatgcaaag catgcatctc
     5761 aattagtcag caaccaggtg tggaaagtcc ccaggctccc cagcaggcag aagtatgcaa
     5821 agcatgcatc tcaattagtc agcaaccata gtcccgcccc taactccgcc catcccgccc
     5881 ctaactccgc ccagttccgc ccattctccg ccccatggct gactaatttt ttttatttat
     5941 gcagaggccg aggccgcctc ggcctctgag ctattccaga agtagtgagg aggctttttt
     6001 ggaggaattg atcagcttgg gatctgatca agagacagga tgaggatcgt ttcgcatgat
     6061 tgaacaagat ggattgcacg caggttctcc ggccgcttgg gtggagaggc tattcggcta
     6121 tgactgggca caacagacaa tcggctgctc tgatgccgcc gtgttccggc tgtcagcgca
     6181 ggggcgcccg gttctttttg tcaagaccga cctgtccggt gccctgaatg aactgcagga
     6241 cgaggcagcg cggctatcgt ggctggccac gacgggcgtt ccttgcgcag ctgtgctcga
     6301 cgttgtcact gaagcgggaa gggactggct gctattgggc gaagtgccgg ggcaggatct
     6361 cctgtcatct caccttgctc ctgccgagaa agtatccatc atggctgatg caatgcggcg
     6421 gctgcatacg cttgatccgg ctacctgccc attcgaccac caagcgaaac atcgcatcga
     6481 gcgagcacgt actcggatgg aagccggtct tgtcgatcag gatgatctgg acgaagagca
     6541 tcaggggctc gcgccagccg aactgttcgc caggctcaag gcgcgcatgc ccgacggcga
     6601 ggatctcgtc gtgacccatg gcgatgcctg cttgccgaat atcatggtgg aaaatggccg
     6661 cttttctgga ttcatcgact gtggccggct gggtgtggcg gaccgctatc aggacatagc
     6721 gttggctacc cgtgatattg ctgaagagct tggcggcgaa tgggctgacc gcttcctcgt
     6781 gctttacggt atcgccgctc ccgattcgca gcgcatcgcc ttctatcgcc ttcttgacga
     6841 gttcttctga gcgggactct ggggttcgaa atgaccgacc aagcgacgcc caacctgcca
     6901 tcacgagatt tcgattccac cgccgccttc tatgaaaggt tgggcttcgg aatcgttttc
     6961 cgggacgccg gctggatgat cctccagcgc ggggatctca tgctggagtt cttcgcccac
     7021 cccgggctcg atcccctcgc gagttggttc agctgctgcc tgaggctgga cgacctcgcg
     7081 gagttctacc ggcagtgcaa atccgtcggc atccaggaaa ccagcagcgg ctatccgcgc
     7141 atccatgccc ccgaactgca ggagtgggga ggcacgatgg ccgctttggt cgacccggac
     7201 gggacgctcc tgcgcctgat acagaacgaa ttgcttgcag gcatctcatg agtgtgtctt
     7261 cccgttttcc gcctgaggtc actgcgtgga tggagcgctg gcgcctgctg cgcgacggcg
     7321 agctgctcac cacccactcg ccaagctgga accgtaaaaa ggccgcgttg ctggcgtttt
     7381 tccataggct ccgccgatca taatcagcca taccacattt gtagaggttt tacttgcttt
     7441 aaaaaacctc ccacacctcc ccctgaacct gaaacataaa atgaatgcaa ttgttgttgt
     7501 taacttgttt attgcagctt ataatggtta caaataaagc aatagcatca caaatttcac
     7561 aaataaagca tttttttcac tgcattctag ttgtggtttg tccaaactca tcaatgtatc
     7621 ttatcatgtc tggatcaatt ccctatagtg agtcgtatta aattcgtaat catgtcatag
     7681 ctgtttcctg tgtgaaattg ttatccgctc acaattccac acaacatacg agccggaagc
     7741 ataaagtgta aagcctgggg tgcctaatga gtgagctaac tcacattaat tgcgttgcgc
     7801 tcactgcccg ctttccagtc gggaaacctg tcgtgccagc tgcattaatg aatcggccaa
     7861 cgcgcgggga gaggcggttt gcgtattggg cgctcttccg cttcctcgct cactgactcg
     7921 ctgcgctcgg tcgttcggct gcggcgagcg gtatcagctc actcaaaggc ggtaatacgg
     7981 ttatccacag aatcagggga taacgcagga aagaacatgt gagcaaaagg ccagcaaaag
     8041 gccaggaacc gtaaaaaggc cgcgttgctg gcgtttttcc ataggctccg cccccctgac
     8101 gagcatcaca aaaatcgacg ctcaagtcag aggtggcgaa acccgacagg actataaaga
     8161 taccaggcgt ttccccctgg aagctccctc gtgcgctctc ctgttccgac cctgccgctt
     8221 accggatacc tgtccgcctt tctcccttcg ggaagcgtgg cgctttctca tagctcacgc
     8281 tgtaggtatc tcagttcggt gtaggtcgtt cgctccaagc tgggctgtgt gcacgaaccc
     8341 cccgttcagc ccgaccgctg cgccttatcc ggtaactatc gtcttgagtc caacccggta
     8401 agacacgact tatcgccact ggcagcagcc actggtaaca ggattagcag agcgaggtat
     8461 gtaggcggtg ctacagagtt cttgaagtgg tggcctaact acggctacac tagaagaaca
     8521 gtatttggta tctgcgctct gctgaagcca gttaccttcg gaaaaagagt tggtagctct
     8581 tgatccggca aacaaaccac cgctggtagc ggtggttttt ttgtttgcaa gcagcagatt
     8641 acgcgcagaa aaaaaggatc tcaagaagat cctttgatct tttctacggg gtctgacgct
     8701 cagtggaacg aaaactcacg ttaagggatt ttggtcatga gattatcaaa aaggatcttc
     8761 acctagatcc ttttaaatta aaaatgaagt tttaaatcaa tctaaagtat atatgagtaa
     8821 acttggtctg acagttacca atgcttaatc agtgaggcac ctatctcagc gatctgtcta
     8881 tttcgttcat ccatagttgc ctgactcccc gtcgtgtaga taactacgat acgggagggc
     8941 ttaccatctg gccccagtgc tgcaatgata ccgcgagacc cacgctcacc ggctccagat
     9001 ttatcagcaa taaaccagcc agccggaagg gccgagcgca gaagtggtcc tgcaacttta
     9061 tccgcctcca tccagtctat taattgttgc cgggaagcta gagtaagtag ttcgccagtt
     9121 aatagtttgc gcaacgttgt tgccattgct acaggcatcg tggtgtcacg ctcgtcgttt
     9181 ggtatggctt cattcagctc cggttcccaa cgatcaaggc gagttacatg atcccccatg
     9241 ttgtgcaaaa aagcggttag ctccttcggt cctccgatcg ttgtcagaag taagttggcc
     9301 gcagtgttat cactcatggt tatggcagca ctgcataatt ctcttactgt catgccatcc
     9361 gtaagatgct tttctgtgac tggtgagtac tcaaccaagt cattctgaga atagtgtatg
     9421 cggcgaccga gttgctcttg cccggcgtca atacgggata ataccgcgcc acatagcaga
     9481 actttaaaag tgctcatcat tggaaaacgt tcttcggggc gaaaactctc aaggatctta
     9541 ccgctgttga gatccagttc gatgtaaccc actcgtgcac ccaactgatc ttcagcatct
     9601 tttactttca ccagcgtttc tgggtgagca aaaacaggaa ggcaaaatgc cgcaaaaaag
     9661 ggaataaggg cgacacggaa atgttgaata ctcatactct tcctttttca atattattga
     9721 agcatttatc agggttattg tctcatgagc ggatacatat ttgaatgtat ttagaaaaat
     9781 aaacaaatag gggttccgcg cacatttccc cgaaaagtgc cacctgnnnn nnnnnnnnnn
     9841 nnnnnnnnnn nnnnnnnnnn nnnnnnnnnn nnnnnnnnnn nnnnnnnnnn nnnnnnnnnn
     9901 nnnnnnnnnn nnnnnnnnnn nnnnnnnnnn nnnnnnnnnn nnnnnnnnnn cnnnnnnnnn
     9961 nnnnnnnnnn nnnnnnnnnn nnnnnnnnnn nnnnnnnnnn nnnnnnnnnn nnnnnnnnnn
    10021 nnnnnnnnnn nnnnnnnnnn nnannnnnnn nnnnnnnnnn nnnnnnnnnn nnnnnnnnnn
    10081 nnnnnnnnnn nncctttgac gttggagtcc acgttcttta atagtggact cttgttccaa
    10141 actggaacaa cactcaaccc tatctcggtc tattcttttg atttataagg gattttgccg
    10201 atttcggcct attggttaaa aaatgagctg atttaacaaa aatttaacgc gaattttaac
    10261 aaaatattaa cgcttacaat ttccattcgc cattcaggct gcgcaactgt tgggaagggc
    10321 gatcggtgcg ggcctcttcg ctattacgcc agctggc
//
